Addgene plasmid #232529: pBEL3017
Purpose: Genetic complementation plasmid of LetA(PqiA-ZnR) with LetB
Depositing lab: Gira Bhabha & Damian Ekiert. Depositing organization: Johns Hopkins University and School of Medicine. Publication: LetA defines a structurally distinct transporter family. Santarossa CC, Li Y, Yousef S, Hasdemir HS, Rodriguez CC, Haase MAB, Baek M, Coudray N, Pavek JG, Focke KN, Silverberg AL, Bautista C, Yeh JT, Marty MT, Baker D, Tajkhorshid E, Ekiert DC, Bhabha G. Nature. 2026 Jan 21. doi: 10.1038/s41586-025-09990-0. PubMed 41565823.
Backbone
  Vector backbone: pET17b
  Vector type: Bacterial Expression
Growth in bacteria
  Bacterial resistance: Ampicillin, 100 μg/mL
  Growth temperature: 37°C
  Growth strain: DH5alpha
  Copy number: Low Copy
Gene/Insert
  Gene/Insert name: YebST (alt name: LetAB)
  Species: E. coli
  Mutation: LetA(PqiA-ZnRN/PqiA-ZnRC)
  Entrez Gene: letA (a.k.a. b1833, ECK1832, yebS); letB (a.k.a. b1834, ECK1833, yebT)
  Promoter: T7
  Cloning method: Gibson Cloning
Terms and licenses: Academic/Nonprofit Terms; Industry Terms: Not Available to Industry
Depositor comments: Please visit https://doi.org/10.1101/2025.03.21.644421 for bioRxiv preprint.
How to cite: pBEL3017 was a gift from Gira Bhabha & Damian Ekiert (Addgene plasmid # 232529 ; http://n2t.net/addgene:232529 ; RRID:Addgene_232529)
