[The description below was written by a language model from this plasmid's Addgene catalogue record and pLannotate feature annotations shown in this document.]
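Description:
pBEL3017 is a bacterial expression plasmid built on the pET17b backbone that carries the Escherichia coli letAB operon (formerly yebST) and is intended for genetic complementation experiments. Propagation in E. coli relies on a ColE1/pMB1-type origin accompanied by the pBR322 bom region and the rop gene. Rop restrains replication, which is consistent with the record's low-copy designation even though the origin annotation is generically labelled high-copy. Selection is by ampicillin through a β-lactamase (AmpR) cassette driven by its own bla promoter.

The payload sits between a T7 promoter and a T7 terminator, with the strong ribosome binding site from phage T7 gene 10 placed just upstream of the first open reading frame. The letA (yebS) and letB (yebT) coding sequences follow in tandem on the same strand, and their annotated coordinates slightly overlap, suggesting the native operon arrangement has been kept so that both proteins are made from one transcript. According to the catalogue entry, LetA carries the alteration LetA(PqiA-ZnRN/PqiA-ZnRC), and the purpose line describes it as LetA(PqiA-ZnR). This naming implies that N- and C-terminal ZnR elements of LetA have been exchanged for the corresponding parts of the related protein PqiA, although the record does not spell out the boundaries or define the abbreviation. A short fragment annotated as a T7 gene 10B-derived solubility tag lies downstream of letB and is probably residual vector sequence rather than a deliberate fusion. A predicted open reading frame near rop is likewise backbone-derived.

LetA and LetB are annotated as components of a transport pathway that contributes to membrane integrity, with LetB possibly spanning the periplasm. The plasmid is suited to testing whether this chimeric LetA, co-expressed with LetB, can restore function in strains lacking the native genes.
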