Features (pLannotate 1.2.2; 12 found; start..end, strand, type, name):
     62..80      +  promoter       T7 promoter: promoter for bacteriophage T7 RNA polymerase
    112..134     +  RBS            RBS: efficient ribosome binding site from bacteriophage T7 gene 10 (Olins and Rangwala, 1989)
    142..1443    +  CDS            yebS: YEBS_ECOLI - Experimental evidence at protein level: Swiss-Prot protein existence level 1. Component of a transport pathway that contributes to membrane integrity. From Escherichia coli (strain K12).
   1415..4045    +  CDS            yebT: YEBT_ECOLI - Experimental evidence at protein level: Swiss-Prot protein existence level 1. Component of a transport pathway that contributes to membrane integrity (PubMed:27795327). May directly span the intermembrane space, facilitating the transport of substrates across the periplasm (Probable). From Escherichia coli (strain K12).
   4070..4119    +  CDS            SET1 (fragment): solubility-enhancement tag derived from T7 phage gene 10B
   4127..4174    +  terminator     T7 terminator: transcription terminator for bacteriophage T7 RNA polymerase
   4305..4409    +  promoter       AmpR promoter: bla
   4410..5270    +  CDS            AmpR: β-lactamase; bla; confers resistance to ampicillin, carbenicillin, and related antibiotics
   5441..6029    +  rep_origin     ori: high-copy-number ColE1/pMB1/pBR322/pUC origin of replication
   6215..6354    -  misc_feature   bom: basis of mobility region from pBR322
   6456..6647    -  CDS            rop: Rop protein, which maintains plasmids at low copy number; rop
   6664..7044    +  CDS            YPB1_ECOLX: Protein predicted: Swiss-Prot protein existence level 4. From Escherichia coli.
>Addgene plasmid #232529 | pBEL3017 | addgene full sequence | sequence record 464782 | Addgene NGS Result
CACGATCATGCGCACCCGTGGCCAGGACCCAACGCTGCCCGAGATCTCGATCCCGCGAAATTAATACGAC
TCACTATAGGGAGACCACAACGGTTTCCCTCTAGAAATAATTTTGTTTAACTTTAAGAAGGAGATATACA
TATGGCTCTTAACACACCACAAATTACGCCGACAAAAAAGATAACAGTGAGGGCAATCGGCGAGGAACTG
CCGCGTGGTAAGCACATCCTTTGCAGTCAATGTGACATGTTGGTTGCCCTTCCTCGCCTTGAACATGGTC
AAAAAGCGGCGTGCCCGCGTTGTGGTACGACCCTTACGGACGGGCGCGACTGGTCGCTAACGCGCCTGGC
GGCAATGGCCTTCACCATGCTGTTGCTTATGCCGTTTGCCTGGGGCGAACCGCTGTTGCATATCTGGCTG
TTAGGCATTCGTATTGACGCCAACGTTATGCAAGGCATCTGGCAAATGACCAAACAGGGCGATGCGATAA
CGGGGTCGATGGTCTTTTTCTGCGTTATTGGTGCCCCGCTCATTCTGGTGACCTCCATAGCTTATTTATG
GTTTGGTAACCGACTGGGAATGAATTTACGTCCGGTACTGCTGATGCTTGAGCGACTTAAAGAGTGGGTA
ATGCTCGATATCTACCTGGTCGGCATTGGCGTTGCTTCTATAAAGGTACAGGATTATGCCCATATCCAGG
CTGGTGTCGGCTTGTTCTCTTTTGTGGCGTTGGTGATTTTAACGACGGTGACGTTGTCACATCTTAATGT
CGAAGAACTGTGGGAGCGATTTTATCCGCAGCGCGAGCTTCGTCAACCGCTTAAGCCCGGCGTCACGGGT
ATTCGTCAGGGTTTGCGTTCATGCAGTTGTTGTACTGCCATTCTTCCAGCCGATGAGAGCGTCTGTCCCC
GTTGTAGTACGAAAGGTTACGTCCGTCGTCGTCATAGTCTGCAAAAATGCTGGGCGGCGCTGTTAGCGTC
AATCGTTTTATTGTTACCTGCCAACCTGTTGCCTATTTCTATCATTTATCTGAACGGAGGACGGCAGGAA
GATACAATTCTTTCCGGAATTATGTCGCTGGCAAGTAGCAACATTGCGGTTGCAGGAATCGTGTTTATCG
CCAGTATTCTGGTCCCGTTTACTAAAGTGATCGTCATGTTCACTTTACTGTTGAGCATTCATTTTAAATG
CCAGCAAGGTTTACGCACACGCATTCTGTTACTGCGGATGGTGACCTGGATTGGTCGCTGGTCGATGCTC
GACCTGTTTGTCATATCTTTAACCATGTCGCTGATTAATCGCGATCAGATCCTCGCTTTTACTATGGGAC
CGGCTGCGTTTTATTTCGGCGCAGCGGTAATTTTGACTATTCTTGCTGTGGAATGGCTGGACAGCCGCTT
ACTTTGGGATGCACATGAGTCAGGAAACGCCCGCTTCGACGACTGAAGCGCAGATTAAAAATAAACGCCG
TATCTCACCTTTCTGGCTGCTGCCGTTCATCGCGCTAATGATTGCCAGTTGGCTGATTTGGGACAGTTAT
CAGGACCGGGGTAATACCGTCACCATCGACTTTATGTCGGCGGATGGTATTGTTCCAGGCCGTACGCCTG
TTCGTTATCAGGGCGTTGAAGTCGGAACAGTGCAGGACATCAGCCTCAGCGACGATCTTCGTAAGATTGA
AGTCAAGGTCAGCATCAAGTCCGATATGAAAGATGCGCTGCGCGAAGAGACTCAGTTCTGGCTGGTGACG
CCAAAAGCATCGTTGGCAGGTGTCTCCGGGCTGGACGCCCTCGTCGGTGGGAACTATATCGGCATGATGC
CCGGGAAAGGTAAAGAGCAGGATCACTTTGTCGCACTCGATACCCAACCGAAATATCGGCTGGACAATGG
CGATCTGATGATCCACCTGCAAGCCCCCGATCTCGGTTCGCTGAACAGCGGTTCATTGGTCTATTTCCGC
AAGATCCCGGTGGGAAAAGTCTACGACTATGCCATCAATCCCAACAAGCAAGGCGTGGTGATTGATGTCC
TGATCGAGCGGCGTTTTACCGATCTGGTGAAAAAAGGTAGCCGTTTCTGGAACGTTTCCGGCGTTGATGC
CAACGTCAGTATCAGTGGCGCGAAGGTGAAACTGGAAAGCTTGGCGGCACTGGTTAACGGTGCGATTGCC
TTCGATTCACCAGAAGAGTCGAAACCTGCCGAGGCGGAAGATACCTTTGGTCTGTATGAAGATCTGGCCC
ACAGCCAGCGTGGCGTAATAATAAAACTGGAACTGCCGAGTGGGGCCGGATTAACCGCCGACTCGACGCC
GTTAATGTATCAGGGGCTGGAAGTCGGACAGCTGACTAAACTGGATTTAAATCCTGGTGGTAAAGTCACA
GGGGAAATGACCGTTGATCCCAGCGTCGTTACCCTGCTTCGTGAAAATACCCGCATCGAATTACGCAACC
CGAAATTATCCCTTAGCGATGCTAATCTCAGCGCCCTGCTGACCGGCAAAACCTTCGAGCTGGTGCCCGG
CGATGGCGAGCCACGCAAAGAATTCGTTGTTGTGCCAGGCGAAAAAGCACTGCTGCATGAACCTGATGTT
CTGACGCTGACCCTGACCGCGCCGGAAAGTTACGGTATTGATGCGGGTCAGCCGCTCATTCTTCACGGCG
TGCAGGTAGGCCAGGTTATCGATCGTAAACTCACCAGCAAAGGCGTCACCTTTACCGTCGCCATCGAGCC
TCAGCATCGCGAACTGGTAAAAGGCGATAGCAAATTTGTCGTCAACAGCCGTGTCGATGTGAAGGTGGGG
CTGGATGGCGTTGAGTTTCTCGGTGCCAGCGCCTCAGAATGGATCAATGGCGGGATCCGTATTCTGCCGG
GCGATAAAGGTGAGATGAAAGCCAGCTATCCACTGTATGCCAATTTGGAAAAAGCGCTGGAGAACAGCCT
TAGCGATTTACCCACCACAACCGTGAGTTTGAGTGCAGAGACGCTGCCGGATGTGCAGGCAGGATCGGTA
GTGCTGTACCGTAAATTTGAAGTTGGTGAAGTGATTACCGTGCGTCCGCGAGCTAACGCGTTTGACATCG
ATCTGCATATTAAGCCGGAGTATCGCAACCTTCTGACCAGCAATAGCGTGTTCTGGGCAGAAGGCGGGGC
GAAAGTTCAGCTGAATGGTAGTGGTCTGACCGTACAGGCATCCCCGCTCTCCAGAGCTCTAAAGGGAGCC
ATTAGCTTCGACAACCTCAGCGGTGCCAGCGCCAGTCAGCGTAAAGGCGATAAGCGTATTCTGTATGCTT
CCGAAACAGCGGCCCGTGCGGTTGGCGGGCAGATTACGCTTCACGCTTTCGATGCCGGAAAACTGGCGGT
CGGGATGCCAATTCGCTATCTCGGTATTGACATCGGGCAAATCCAGACGCTGGATCTGATTACCGCACGC
AATGAAGTACAGGCAAAGGCGGTACTTTACCCGGAATATGTCCAGACCTTTGCTCGCGGTGGTACGCGCT
TCTCAGTGGTCACACCGCAAATTTCGGCAGCTGGCGTTGAGCATCTTGATACTATCCTCCAGCCGTATAT
CAACGTCGAACCAGGCCGGGGCAATCCTCGCCGCGACTTTGAATTACAAGAGGCCACCATTACTGATTCG
CGGTACCTGGATGGCTTAAGCATTATTGTTGAAGCGCCGGAAGCCGGTTCGTTAGGCATCGGTACGCCTG
TGCTGTTCCGTGGTCTGGAAGTCGGTACGGTTACAGGAATGACGCTGGGGACATTGTCAGATCGCGTGAT
GATTGCGATGCGCATCAGTAAACGCTATCAACACCTGGTGCGTAACAATTCCGTCTTCTGGTTGGCATCG
GGTTACAGTCTGGACTTTGGTCTGACGGGCGGCGTAGTGAAAACCGGCACCTTTAACCAGTTTATCCGTG
GCGGCATCGCCTTCGCCACGCCTCCGGGTACGCCACTGGCACCGAAAGCCCAGGAAGGCAAACACTTCCT
GTTGCAGGAAAGTGAACCGAAAGAGTGGCGTGAATGGGGAACTGCGCTTCCCAAATAATGCCCACCTCGA
GCAGATCCGGCTGCTAACAAAGCCCGAAAGGAAGCTGAGTTGGCTGCTGCCACCGCTGAGCAATAACTAG
CATAACCCCTTGGGGCCTCTAAACGGGTCTTGAGGGGTTTTTTGCTGAAAGGAGGAACTATATCCGGATA
ATTCTTGAAGACGAAAGGGCCTCGTGATACGCCTATTTTTATAGGTTAATGTCATGATAATAATGGTTTC
TTAGACGTCAGGTGGCACTTTTCGGGGAAATGTGCGCGGAACCCCTATTTGTTTATTTTTCTAAATACAT
TCAAATATGTATCCGCTCATGAGACAATAACCCTGATAAATGCTTCAATAATATTGAAAAAGGAAGAGTA
TGAGTATTCAACATTTCCGTGTCGCCCTTATTCCCTTTTTTGCGGCATTTTGCCTTCCTGTTTTTGCTCA
CCCAGAAACGCTGGTGAAAGTAAAAGATGCTGAAGATCAGTTGGGTGCACGAGTGGGTTACATCGAACTG
GATCTCAACAGCGGTAAGATCCTTGAGAGTTTTCGCCCCGAAGAACGTTTTCCAATGATGAGCACTTTTA
AAGTTCTGCTATGTGGCGCGGTATTATCCCGTGTTGACGCCGGGCAAGAGCAACTCGGTCGCCGCATACA
CTATTCTCAGAATGACTTGGTTGAGTACTCACCAGTCACAGAAAAGCATCTTACGGATGGCATGACAGTA
AGAGAATTATGCAGTGCTGCCATAACCATGAGTGATAACACTGCGGCCAACTTACTTCTGACAACGATCG
GAGGACCGAAGGAGCTAACCGCTTTTTTGCACAACATGGGGGATCATGTAACTCGCCTTGATCGTTGGGA
ACCGGAGCTGAATGAAGCCATACCAAACGACGAGCGTGACACCACGATGCCTGCAGCAATGGCAACAACG
TTGCGCAAACTATTAACTGGCGAACTACTTACTCTAGCTTCCCGGCAACAATTAATAGACTGGATGGAGG
CGGATAAAGTTGCAGGACCACTTCTGCGCTCGGCCCTTCCGGCTGGCTGGTTTATTGCTGATAAATCTGG
AGCCGGTGAGCGTGGGTCTCGCGGTATCATTGCAGCACTGGGGCCAGATGGTAAGCCCTCCCGTATCGTA
GTTATCTACACGACGGGGAGTCAGGCAACTATGGATGAACGAAATAGACAGATCGCTGAGATAGGTGCCT
CACTGATTAAGCATTGGTAACTGTCAGACCAAGTTTACTCATATATACTTTAGATTGATTTAAAACTTCA
TTTTTAATTTAAAAGGATCTAGGTGAAGATCCTTTTTGATAATCTCATGACCAAAATCCCTTAACGTGAG
TTTTCGTTCCACTGAGCGTCAGACCCCGTAGAAAAGATCAAAGGATCTTCTTGAGATCCTTTTTTTCTGC
GCGTAATCTGCTGCTTGCAAACAAAAAAACCACCGCTACCAGCGGTGGTTTGTTTGCCGGATCAAGAGCT
ACCAACTCTTTTTCCGAAGGTAACTGGCTTCAGCAGAGCGCAGATACCAAATACTGTCCTTCTAGTGTAG
CCGTAGTTAGGCCACCACTTCAAGAACTCTGTAGCACCGCCTACATACCTCGCTCTGCTAATCCTGTTAC
CAGTGGCTGCTGCCAGTGGCGATAAGTCGTGTCTTACCGGGTTGGACTCAAGACGATAGTTACCGGATAA
GGCGCAGCGGTCGGGCTGAACGGGGGGTTCGTGCACACAGCCCAGCTTGGAGCGAACGACCTACACCGAA
CTGAGATACCTACAGCGTGAGCTATGAGAAAGCGCCACGCTTCCCGAAGGGAGAAAGGCGGACAGGTATC
CGGTAAGCGGCAGGGTCGGAACAGGAGAGCGCACGAGGGAGCTTCCAGGGGGAAACGCCTGGTATCTTTA
TAGTCCTGTCGGGTTTCGCCACCTCTGACTTGAGCGTCGATTTTTGTGATGCTCGTCAGGGGGGCGGAGC
CTATGGAAAAACGCCAGCAACGCGGCCTTTTTACGGTTCCTGGCCTTTTGCTGGCCTTTTGCTCACATGT
TCTTTCCTGCGTTATCCCCTGATTCTGTGGATAACCGTATTACCGCCTTTGAGTGAGCTGATACCGCTCG
CCGCAGCCGAACGACCGAGCGCAGCGAGTCAGTGAGCGAGGAAGCGGAAGAGCGCCTGATGCGGTATTTT
CTCCTTACGCATCTGTGCGGTATTTCACACCGCAATGGTGCACTCTCAGTACAATCTGCTCTGATGCCGC
ATAGTTAAGCCAGTATACACTCCGCTATCGCTACGTGACTGGGTCATGGCTGCGCCCCGACACCCGCCAA
CACCCGCTGACGCGCCCTGACGGGCTTGTCTGCTCCCGGCATCCGCTTACAGACAAGCTGTGACCGTCTC
CGGGAGCTGCATGTGTCAGAGGTTTTCACCGTCATCACCGAAACGCGCGAGGCAGCTGCGGTAAAGCTCA
TCAGCGTGGTCGTGAAGCGATTCACAGATGTCTGCCTGTTCATCCGCGTCCAGCTCGTTGAGTTTCTCCA
GAAGCGTTAATGTCTGGCTTCTGATAAAGCGGGCCATGTTAAGGGCGGTTTTTTCCTGTTTGGTCACTGA
TGCCTCCGTGTAAGGGGGATTTCTGTTCATGGGGGTAATGATACCGATGAAACGAGAGAGGATGCTCACG
ATACGGGTTACTGATGATGAACATGCCCGGTTACTGGAACGTTGTGAGGGTAAACAACTGGCGGTATGGA
TGCGGCGGGACCAGAGAAAAATCACTCAGGGTCAATGCCAGCGCTTCGTTAATACAGATGTAGGTGTTCC
ACAGGGTAGCCAGCAGCATCCTGCGATGCAGATCCGGAACATAATGGTGCAGGGCGCTGACTTCCGCGTT
TCCAGACTTTACGAAACACGGAAACCGAAGACCATTCATGTTGTTGCTCAGGTCGCAGACGTTTTGCAGC
AGCAGTCGCTTCACGTTCGCTCGCGTATCGGTGATTCATTCTGCTAACCAGTAAGGCAACCCCGCCAGCC
TAGCCGGGTCCTCAACGACAGGAG
